>Addgene plasmid #118297 | GFP-ERK2 del174-177 | addgene full sequence | sequence record 227427 | Addgene NGS Result
TAACCGTATTACCGCCATGCATTAGTTATTAATAGTAATCAATTACGGGGTCATTAGTTCATAGCCCATA
TATGGAGTTCCGCGTTACATAACTTACGGTAAATGGCCCGCCTGGCTGACCGCCCAACGACCCCCGCCCA
TTGACGTCAATAATGACGTATGTTCCCATAGTAACGCCAATAGGGACTTTCCATTGACGTCAATGGGTGG
AGTATTTACGGTAAACTGCCCACTTGGCAGTACATCAAGTGTATCATATGCCAAGTACGCCCCCTATTGA
CGTCAATGACGGTAAATGGCCCGCCTGGCATTATGCCCAGTACATGACCTTATGGGACTTTCCTACTTGG
CAGTACATCTACGTATTAGTCATCGCTATTACCATGGTGATGCGGTTTTGGCAGTACATCAATGGGCGTG
GATAGCGGTTTGACTCACGGGGATTTCCAAGTCTCCACCCCATTGACGTCAATGGGAGTTTGTTTTGGCA
CCAAAATCAACGGGACTTTCCAAAATGTCGTAACAACTCCGCCCCATTGACGCAAATGGGCGGTAGGCGT
GTACGGTGGGAGGTCTATATAAGCAGAGCTGGTTTAGTGAACCGTCAGATCCGCTAGCGCTACCGGTCGC
CACCATGGTGAGCAAGGGCGAGGAGCTGTTCACCGGGGTGGTGCCCATCCTGGTCGAGCTGGACGGCGAC
GTAAACGGCCACAAGTTCAGCGTGTCCGGCGAGGGCGAGGGCGATGCCACCTACGGCAAGCTGACCCTGA
AGTTCATCTGCACCACCGGCAAGCTGCCCGTGCCCTGGCCCACCCTCGTGACCACCCTGACCTACGGCGT
GCAGTGCTTCAGCCGCTACCCCGACCACATGAAGCAGCACGACTTCTTCAAGTCCGCCATGCCCGAAGGC
TACGTCCAGGAGCGCACCATCTTCTTCAAGGACGACGGCAACTACAAGACCCGCGCCGAGGTGAAGTTCG
AGGGCGACACCCTGGTGAACCGCATCGAGCTGAAGGGCATCGACTTCAAGGAGGACGGCAACATCCTGGG
GCACAAGCTGGAGTACAACTACAACAGCCACAACGTCTATATCATGGCCGACAAGCAGAAGAACGGCATC
AAGGTGAACTTCAAGATCCGCCACAACATCGAGGACGGCAGCGTGCAGCTCGCCGACCACTACCAGCAGA
ACACCCCCATCGGCGACGGCCCCGTGCTGCTGCCCGACAACCACTACCTGAGCACCCAGTCCGCCCTGAG
CAAAGACCCCAACGAGAAGCGCGATCACATGGTCCTGCTGGAGTTCGTGACCGCCGCCGGGATCACTCTC
GGCATGGACGAGCTGTACAAGTCCGGACTCAGATCTCGAGCGGCGGCGGCGGCGGCGGGCCCGGAGATGG
TCCGCGGGCAGGTGTTTGACGTAGGGCCGCGCTACACCAACCTCTCGTACATCGGAGAAGGCGCCTACGG
CATGGTTTGCTCTGCTTATGATAATCTCAACAAAGTTCGAGTTGCTATCAAGAAAATCAGTCCTTTTGAG
CACCAGACCTACTGTCAAAGAACCCTAAGAGAGATAAAAATCTTACTGCGCTTCAGACATGAGAACATCA
TTGGCATCAATGACATCATCCGGGCACCAACCATTGAGCAAATGAAAGATGTATATATAGTACAGGACCT
CATGGAGACGGACCTTTACAAGCTCTTGAAGACACAGCACCTCAGCAATGACCACATCTGCTATTTTCTT
TATCAGATCCTGAGAGGGCTAAAGTATATCCATTCAGCTAACGTTCTGCACCGTGACCTCAAGCCTTCCA
ACCTCCTGCTGAACACCACTTGTGATCTCAAGATCTGTGACTTTGGCCTTGCCCGTGTTGCAGATCATAC
AGGGTTCTTGACAGAGTACGTAGCCACACGTTGGTACAGAGCTCCAGAAATTATGTTGAATTCCAAGGGT
TATACCAAGTCCATTGATATTTGGTCTGTGGGCTGCATCCTGGCAGAGATGCTATCCAACAGGCCTATCT
TCCCAGGAAAGCATTACCTTGACCAGCTGAATCACATCCTGGGTATTCTTGGATCTCCATCACAGGAAGA
TCTGAATTGTATAATAAATTTAAAAGCTAGAAACTATTTGCTTTCTCTCCCGCACAAAAATAAGGTGCCA
TGGAACAGGTTGTTCCCAAATGCTGACTCCAAAGCTCTGGATTTACTGGATAAAATGTTGACATTTAACC
CTCACAAGAGGATTGAAGTTGAACAGGCTCTGGCCCACCCATACCTGGAGCAGTATTATGACCCAAGTGA
TGAGCCCATTGCTGAAGCGCCATTCAAGTTTGACATGGAGTTGGACGACTTACCTAAGGAGAAGCTCAAA
GAACTCATTTTTGAAGAGACTGCTAGATTCCAGCCAGGATACAGATCTTAGAGGATCCACCGGATCTAGA
TAACTGATCATAATCAGCCATACCACATTTGTAGAGGTTTTACTTGCTTTAAAAAACCTCCCACACCTCC
CCCTGAACCTGAAACATAAAATGAATGCAATTGTTGTTGTTAACTTGTTTATTGCAGCTTATAATGGTTA
CAAATAAAGCAATAGCATCACAAATTTCACAAATAAAGCATTTTTTTCACTGCATTCTAGTTGTGGTTTG
TCCAAACTCATCAATGTATCTTAACGCGTAAATTGTAAGCGTTAATATTTTGTTAAAATTCGCGTTAAAT
TTTTGTTAAATCAGCTCATTTTTTAACCAATAGGCCGAAATCGGCAAAATCCCTTATAAATCAAAAGAAT
AGACCGAGATAGGGT
[37 nt withheld, positions 2816-2852]
AAAGAACGTGGACTCCAACGTCAAAGG
[49 nt withheld, positions 2880-2928]
T
[91 nt withheld, positions 2930-3020]
G
[124 nt withheld, positions 3022-3145]
CAGGTGGCACTTTTCGGGGAAATGTGCGCGGAACCCCTATTTGTTTATTTTTCTAAATACATTCAAATAT
GTATCCGCTCATGAGACAATAACCCTGATAAATGCTTCAATAATATTGAAAAAGGAAGAGTCCTGAGGCG
GAAAGAACCAGCTGTGGAATGTGTGTCAGTTAGGGTGTGGAAAGTCCCCAGGCTCCCCAGCAGGCAGAAG
TATGCAAAGCATGCATCTCAATTAGTCAGCAACCAGGTGTGGAAAGTCCCCAGGCTCCCCAGCAGGCAGA
AGTATGCAAAGCATGCATCTCAATTAGTCAGCAACCATAGTCCCGCCCCTAACTCCGCCCATCCCGCCCC
TAACTCCGCCCAGTTCCGCCCATTCTCCGCCCCATGGCTGACTAATTTTTTTTATTTATGCAGAGGCCGA
GGCCGCCTCGGCCTCTGAGCTATTCCAGAAGTAGTGAGGAGGCTTTTTTGGAGGCCTAGGCTTTTGCAAA
GATCGATCAAGAGACAGGATGAGGATCGTTTCGCATGATTGAACAAGATGGATTGCACGCAGGTTCTCCG
GCCGCTTGGGTGGAGAGGCTATTCGGCTATGACTGGGCACAACAGACAATCGGCTGCTCTGATGCCGCCG
TGTTCCGGCTGTCAGCGCAGGGGCGCCCGGTTCTTTTTGTCAAGACCGACCTGTCCGGTGCCCTGAATGA
ACTGCAAGACGAGGCAGCGCGGCTATCGTGGCTGGCCACGACGGGCGTTCCTTGCGCAGCTGTGCTCGAC
GTTGTCACTGAAGCGGGAAGGGACTGGCTGCTATTGGGCGAAGTGCCGGGGCAGGATCTCCTGTCATCTC
ACCTTGCTCCTGCCGAGAAAGTATCCATCATGGCTGATGCAATGCGGCGGCTGCATACGCTTGATCCGGC
TACCTGCCCATTCGACCACCAAGCGAAACATCGCATCGAGCGAGCACGTACTCGGATGGAAGCCGGTCTT
GTCGATCAGGATGATCTGGACGAAGAGCATCAGGGGCTCGCGCCAGCCGAACTGTTCGCCAGGCTCAAGG
CGAGCATGCCCGACGGCGAGGATCTCGTCGTGACCCATGGCGATGCCTGCTTGCCGAATATCATGGTGGA
AAATGGCCGCTTTTCTGGATTCATCGACTGTGGCCGGCTGGGTGTGGCGGACCGCTATCAGGACATAGCG
TTGGCTACCCGTGATATTGCTGAAGAGCTTGGCGGCGAATGGGCTGACCGCTTCCTCGTGCTTTACGGTA
TCGCCGCTCCCGATTCGCAGCGCATCGCCTTCTATCGCCTTCTTGACGAGTTCTTCTGAGCGGGACTCTG
GGGTTCGAAATGACCGACCAAGCGACGCCCAACCTGCCATCACGAGATTTCGATTCCACCGCCGCCTTCT
ATGAAAGGTTGGGCTTCGGAATCGTTTTCCGGGACGCCGGCTGGATGATCCTCCAGCGCGGGGATCTCAT
GCTGGAGTTCTTCGCCCACCCTAGGGGGAGGCTAACTGAAACACGGAAGGAGACAATACCGGAAGGAACC
CGCGCTATGACGGCAATAAAAAGACAGAATAAAACGCACGGTGTTGGGTCGTTTGTTCATAAACGCGGGG
TTCGGTCCCAGGGCTGGCACTCTGTCGATACCCCACCGAGACCCCATTGGGGCCAATACGCCCGCGTTTC
TTCCTTTTCCCCACCCCACCCCCCAAGTTCGGGTGAAGGCCCAGGGCTCGCAGCCAACGTCGGGGCGGCA
GGCCCTGCCATAGCCTCAGGTTACTCATATATACTTTAGATTGATTTAAAACTTCATTTTTAATTTAAAA
GGATCTAGGTGAAGATCCTTTTTGATAATCTCATGACCAAAATCCCTTAACGTGAGTTTTCGTTCCACTG
AGCGTCAGACCCCGTAGAAAAGATCAAAGGATCTTCTTGAGATCCTTTTTTTCTGCGCGTAATCTGCTGC
TTGCAAACAAAAAAACCACCGCTACCAGCGGTGGTTTGTTTGCCGGATCAAGAGCTACCAACTCTTTTTC
CGAAGGTAACTGGCTTCAGCAGAGCGCAGATACCAAATACTGTTCTTCTAGTGTAGCCGTAGTTAGGCCA
CCACTTCAAGAACTCTGTAGCACCGCCTACATACCTCGCTCTGCTAATCCTGTTACCAGTGGCTGCTGCC
AGTGGCGATAAGTCGTGTCTTACCGGGTTGGACTCAAGACGATAGTTACCGGATAAGGCGCAGCGGTCGG
GCTGAACGGGGGGTTCGTGCACACAGCCCAGCTTGGAGCGAACGACCTACACCGAACTGAGATACCTACA
GCGTGAGCTATGAGAAAGCGCCACGCTTCCCGAAGGGAGAAAGGCGGACAGGTATCCGGTAAGCGGCAGG
GTCGGAACAGGAGAGCGCACGAGGGAGCTTCCAGGGGGAAACGCCTGGTATCTTTATAGTCCTGTCGGGT
TTCGCCACCTCTGACTTGAGCGTCGATTTTTGTGATGCTCGTCAGGGGGGCGGAGCCTATGGAAAAACGC
CAGCAACGCGGCCTTTTTACGGTTCCTGGCCTTTTGCTGGCCTTTTGCTCACATGTTCTTTCCTGCGTTA
TCCCCTGATTCTGTGGA
Features (pLannotate 1.2.2; 15 found; start..end, strand, type, name):
     83..386     +  enhancer       CMV enhancer: human cytomegalovirus immediate early enhancer
    387..590     +  promoter       CMV promoter: human cytomegalovirus (CMV) immediate early promoter
    635..1351    +  CDS            EGFP: EGFP is a basic (constitutively fluorescent) green fluorescent protein published in 1996, derived from Aequorea victoria. It is reported to be a rapidly-maturing weak dimer with moderate acid sensitivity.
   1352..1371    +  misc_feature   MCS (fragment): multiple cloning site
   1370..2428    +  CDS            Mapk1: MK01_MOUSE - Also known as Erk2, Mapk, Prkm1. Experimental evidence at protein level: Swiss-Prot protein existence level 1. Acts as a transcriptional repressor. Binds to a [GC]AAA[GC] consensus sequence. Repress the expression of interferon gamma-induced genes. Seems to bind to the promoter of CCL5, DMP1, IFIH1, IFITM1, IRF7, IRF9, LAMP3, OAS1, OAS2, OAS3 and STAT1. Transcriptional activity is independent of kinase activity. From Mus musculus (Mouse).
   2455..2539    +  CDS            large T antigen (fragment): large T antigen from SV40 (simian virus 40)
   2562..2683    +  polyA_signal   SV40 poly(A) signal: SV40 polyadenylation signal
   2717..3145    -  rep_origin     f1 ori (sequence partly withheld): f1 bacteriophage origin of replication; arrow indicates direction of (+) strand synthesis
   3172..3276    +  promoter       AmpR promoter: bla
   3278..3635    +  promoter       SV40 promoter: SV40 enhancer and early promoter
   3670..4464    +  CDS            NeoR/KanR: aminoglycoside phosphotransferase from Tn5; aph(3')-II (or nptII); confers resistance to neomycin, kanamycin, and G418 (Geneticin®)
   4485..4637    +  CDS            ble (fragment): BLE_KLEPN - Experimental evidence at protein level: Swiss-Prot protein existence level 1. Binding protein with a strong affinity to the bleomycin family of antibiotics. Binds to CL990; an antimitotic-antibiotic compound. From Klebsiella pneumoniae.
   4696..4743    +  polyA_signal   HSV TK poly(A) signal: herpes simplex virus thymidine kinase polyadenylation signal (Cole and Stacy, 1985)
   4834..4850    -  polyA_signal   bGH poly(A) signal (fragment): bovine growth hormone polyadenylation signal
   5072..5660    +  rep_origin     ori: high-copy-number ColE1/pMB1/pBR322/pUC origin of replication
