[The description below was written by a language model from this plasmid's Addgene catalogue record and pLannotate feature annotations shown in this document.]
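Description:
GFP-ERK2 del174-177 is a mammalian expression plasmid built on the Clontech pEGFP-C1 backbone, encoding rat ERK2 (Mapk1, p42 MAPK) fused at its N terminus to EGFP. The ERK2 coding sequence, about 1.07 kb and lacking amino acids 174 to 177, was subcloned between the XhoI and BamHI sites of the multiple cloning site, so that it lies directly downstream of EGFP as a single fusion reading frame. Transcription is driven by the human cytomegalovirus immediate early enhancer and promoter and terminated by the SV40 polyadenylation signal, giving strong constitutive expression in transfected mammalian cells. The automated annotation matches the insert to the mouse Mapk1 protein entry, which reflects the close similarity of the rodent orthologues; the catalogue record gives the species as rat.

The 5.75 kb plasmid replicates at high copy in E. coli from a pUC-type ColE1 origin and also carries an f1 origin for single-stranded DNA production. Selection relies on a single Tn5 aminoglycoside phosphotransferase gene placed behind tandem bacterial (bla) and SV40 early promoters and followed by the HSV TK polyadenylation signal, so it confers kanamycin resistance in bacteria and can support G418 selection of stable mammalian lines. Short annotated fragments of large T antigen, ble and the bGH poly(A) signal are backbone remnants or partial matches rather than functional elements.

The stated purpose is expression of rat ERK2, and the associated study used GFP to examine the mechanism of ERK nuclear translocation, so this deletion mutant presumably serves to compare the localisation of the fluorescent fusion with that of other ERK2 variants. The record does not state what functional effect the deletion has.
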