Addgene plasmid #118297: GFP-ERK2 del174-177
Purpose: Expression of Rat ERK2
Depositing lab: Philip Stork. Depositing organization: Oregon Health & Science University. Publication: Examining the mechanism of Erk nuclear translocation using green fluorescent protein. Horgan AM, Stork PJ. Exp Cell Res. 2003 May 1;285(2):208-20. S0014482703000375 PubMed 12706116.
Backbone
  Vector backbone: peGFP-C1
  Backbone manufacturer: clontech
  Vector type: Mammalian Expression
Growth in bacteria
  Bacterial resistance: Kanamycin, 50 μg/mL
  Growth temperature: 37°C
  Growth strain: DH5alpha
  Copy number: High Copy
Gene/Insert
  Gene/Insert name: ERK2 del174-177
  Species: R. norvegicus (rat)
  Insert size (bp): 1065
  Mutation: deletion 174aa-177aa
  Entrez Gene: Mapk1 (a.k.a. ERK-2, ERT1, Erk2, p42-MAPK)
  Tag / fusion protein: GFP (N terminal on backbone)
  Cloning method: Restriction Enzyme; 5′ cloning site XhoI (unknown if destroyed); 3′ cloning site BamHI (unknown if destroyed)
  Sequencing primers: 5′ EGFP-C
Terms and licenses: Academic/Nonprofit Terms; Industry Terms: Not Available to Industry
Depositor comments: ERK2 constructs were subcloned into pEGFP-C1 with XhoI and BamHI (GFP-XhoI-ERK-BamHI)
How to cite: GFP-ERK2 del174-177 was a gift from Philip Stork (Addgene plasmid # 118297 ; http://n2t.net/addgene:118297 ; RRID:Addgene_118297)
