>Addgene plasmid #118297 | GFP-ERK2 del174-177 | depositor partial sequence | sequence record 223431 | EGFP-C;till ERK 933bp
TCCGACGGTTCTCTCGGCATGGACGAGCTGTACAAGTCCGGACTCAGATCTCGAGCGGCGGCGGCGGCGG
CGGGCCCGGAGATGGTCCGCGGGCAGGTGTTTGACGTAGGGCCGCGCTACACCAACCTCTCGTACATCGG
AGAAGGCGCCTACGGCATGGTTTGCTCTGCTTATGATAATCTCAACAAAGTTCGAGTTGCTATCAAGAAA
ATCAGTCCTTTTGAGCACCAGACCTACTGTCAAAGAACCCTAAGAGAGATAAAAATCTTACTGCGCTTCA
GACATGAGAACATCATTGGCATCAATGACATCATCCGGGCACCAACCATTGAGCAAATGAAAGATGTATA
TATAGTACAGGACCTCATGGAGACGGACCTTTACAAGCTCTTGAAGACACAGCACCTCAGCAATGACCAC
ATCTGCTATTTTCTTTATCAGATCCTGAGAGGGCTAAAGTATATCCATTCAGCTAACGTTCTGCACCGTG
ACCTCAAGCCTTCCAACCTCCTGCTGAACACCACTTGTGATCTCAAGATCTGTGACTTTGGCCTTGCCCG
TGTTGCAGATCATACAGGGTTCTTGACAGAGTACGTAGCCACACGTTGGTACAGAGCTCCAGAAATTATG
TTGAATTCCAAGGGTTATACCAAGTCCATTGATATTTGGTCTGTGGGCTGCATCCTGGCAGAGATGCTAT
CCAACAGGCCTATCTTCCCAGGAAAGCATTACCTTGACCAGCTGAATCACATCCTGGGTATTCTTGGATC
TCCATCACAGGAAGATCTGAATTGTATAATAAATTTAAAAGCTAGAAACTATTTGCTTTCTCTCCCGCAC
AAAAATAAGGTGCCATGGAACAGGTTGTTCCCAAATGCTGACTCCAAAGCTCTGGATTTACTGGATAAAA
TGTTGACATTTAACCCTCACAAGAGGATTGAAGTTGAACAGGCTCTGGCCCACCCATACCTGGA
